>Addgene plasmid #168875 | pEntry_SARS-CoV-2-nsp15 | addgene full sequence | sequence record 479285 | Addgene NGS Result
GACTTCTACAGCGCGGAGAATCTCGCTCTCTCCAGGGGAAGCCGAAGTTTCCAAAAGGTCGTTGATCAAA
GCTCGCCGCGTTGTTTCATCAAGCCTTACGGTCACCGTAACCAGCAAATCAATATCACTGTGTGGCTTCA
GGCCGCCATCCACTGCGGAGCCGTACAAATGTACGGCCAGCAACGTCGGTTCGAGATGGCGCTCGATGAC
GCCAACTACCTCTGATAGTTGAGTCGATACTTCGGCGATCACCGCTTCCCTCATAATGTTTAACTTTGTT
TTAGGGCGACTGCCCTGCTGCGTAACATCGTTGCTGCTCCATAACATCAAACATCGACCCACGGCGTAAC
GCGCTTGCTGCTTGGATGCCCGAGGCATAGACTGTACCCCAAAAAAACAGTCATAACAAGCCATGAAAAC
CGCCACTGCGCCGTTACCACCGCTGCGTTCGGTCAAGGTTCTGGACCAGTTGCGTGAGCGCATACGCTAC
TTGCATTACAGCTTACGAACCGAACAGGCTTATGTCCACTGGGTTCGTGCCTTCATCCGTTTCCACGGTG
TGCGTCACCCGGCAACCTTGGGTAGCAGCGAAGTCGAGGCATTTCTGTCCTGGCTGGTCTAGAGGAGGCA
TGATGATATATTTTTATCTTGTGCAATGTAACATCAGAGATTTTGAGACACGGGCCAGAGCTGCCAGGAA
ACAGCTATGACCATGTAATACGACTCACTATAGGGGATATCAGCTGGATGGCAAATAATGATTTTATTTT
GACTGATAGTGACCTGTTCGTTGCAACAAATTGATGAGCAATTATTTTTTATAATGCCAACTTTGTACAA
GAAAGCTGGGCCCATGAGGCCGCGATCGCGTCTTAATTAAGTTGTAATTTTGGGTAAAATGTTTCTACAT
GGCCATCTTTACACCAAAGCATAAATGAAATTTCTGTATAGTCAATAGTCACTTTGACAACCTTAGAAAC
TACAGATAAATCTTGGGATTTTATTATTTCAACAAAATCATCAAGTAATAAATCAATAACAGAACACACA
CACTTAGATGAACCTGTTTGCGCATCTGTTATGAAATAGTTTTTAACTGTACTGTCCATAGGAATAAAAT
CTTCTAATTCAAAAGGTGATTCCTTAAAACGTTTAGCTAGTCCAATCAGTAGATGTAAACCACCTAACTG
ACTATGACTAAAATCTCCATAAACGATATGTTCGAAGGCATAGCCTTCTAATTTATACCGTTCAATGAAT
TCATCCATAGCTAATTCTAAGAAATCAATTTCCATTTGACTCCTGGGTTTAAATTCTTGTAAATTTCTAC
TCTGAGTAAAGTAAGTTTCAGGTAATTGTTGGACAACACCATCAACTTTCTTATAATAATTGAACTGTGT
TTTTACGGCTTCTCCAATTAATGTGACTCCATTAAGACTAGCTTGTTTGGGACCTACAGATGGTTGTAAA
CCTTTAACACTACCTTCTGTAATAAGAACACCATTACGGGCATTTCTAAATAAGTCTACTTGACCATCAA
CTCTACCATCAAAAAAGACAGTGAGTGGTGCACAAATCGTTTCAGTTGGTTTCTTGGCTATGTCAGTCAT
AGAACAAACACCAATAGTAGATATATGTGCTGGAGCATCTCTTTTGTAGTCCCAGATCACAGTATTAGCA
GCAATGTCCACACCCAAATTATTGAGTATTTTCACCTCTGGTACTGGTTTAATGTTGCGCTTAGCCCAAA
GCTCAAATGCTACATTAACAGGTAATGTTGTTTTATTTTCAAACAATTCTACATCAACACCATCAACTTT
TGTGTAAACAGTGTTATTAATGATAGAAACTGGTACTTCACCCTGTTGTCCATCAAAGTGTCCCTTATTT
ACAACATTAAAAGCCACATTTTCTAAACTGGATCCCATGGATCCTGGCCTTGACGGCCCTTCTGCTTTTT
TGTACAAAGTTGGCATTATAAAAAAGCATTGCTCATCAATTTGTTGCAACGAACAGGTCACTATCAGTCA
AAATAAAATCATTATTTGGGGCCCGAGCTTAAGACTGGCCGTCGTTTTACAACGTCGTGACTGGGAAAAC
ATCCATGCTAGCGTTAACGCGAGAGTAGGGAACTGCCAGGCATCAAATAAAACGAAAGGCTCAGTCGGAA
GACTGGGCCTTTCGTTTTATCTGTTGTTTGTCGGTGAACGCTCTCCTGAGTAGGACAAATCCGCCGGGAG
CGGATTTGAACGTTGTGAAGCAACGGCCCGGAGGGTGGCGGGCAGGACGCCCGCCATAAACTGCCAGGCA
TCAAACTAAGCAGAAGGCCATCCTGACGGATGGCCTTTTTGCGTTTCTACAAACTCTTCCTGGCTAGCGG
TACGCGTATTAATTGCGTTGCGCTCACTGCCCGCTTTCCAGTCGGGAAACCTGTCGTGCCAGCTGCATTA
ATGAATCGGCCAACGCGCGGGGAGAGGCGGTTTGCGTATTGGGCGCTCTTCCGCTTCCTCGCTCACTGAC
TCGCTGCGCTCGGTCGTTCGGCTGCGGCGAGCGGTATCAGCTCACTCAAAGGCGGTAATACGGTTATCCA
CAGAATCAGGGGATAACGCAGGAAAGAACATGTGAGCAAAAGGCCAGCAAAAGGCCAGGAACCGTAAAAA
GGCCGCGTTGCTGGCGTTTTTCCATAGGCTCCGCCCCCCTGACGAGCATCACAAAAATCGACGCTCAAGT
CAGAGGTGGCGAAACCCGACAGGACTATAAAGATACCAGGCGTTTCCCCCTGGAAGCTCCCTCGTGCGCT
CTCCTGTTCCGACCCTGCCGCTTACCGGATACCTGTCCGCCTTTCTCCCTTCGGGAAGCGTGGCGCTTTC
TCATAGCTCACGCTGTAGGTATCTCAGTTCGGTGTAGGTCGTTCGCTCCAAGCTGGGCTGTGTGCACGAA
CCCCCCGTTCAGCCCGACCGCTGCGCCTTATCCGGTAACTATCGTCTTGAGTCCAACCCGGTAAGACACG
ACTTATCGCCACTGGCAGCAGCCACTGGTAACAGGATTAGCAGAGCGAGGTATGTAGGCGGTGCTACAGA
GTTCTTGAAGTGGTGGCCTAACTACGGCTACACTAGAAGAACAGTATTTGGTATCTGCGCTCTGCTGAAG
CCAGTTACCTTCGGAAAAAGAGTTGGTAGCTCTTGATCCGGCAAACAAACCACCGCTGGTAGCGGTGGTT
TTTTTGTTTGCAAGCAGCAGATTACGCGCAGAAAAAAAGGATCTCAAGAAGATCCTTTGATCTTTTCTAC
GGGGTCTGACGCTCAGTGGAACGACGCGTAACTCACGTTAAGGGATTTTGGTCATGGGTGGCTCGAGGGT
TATTTGCCGACTACCTTGGTGATCTCGCCTTTCACGTAGTGGACAAATTCTTCCAACTGATCTGCGCGCG
AGGCCAAGCGATCTTCTTCTTGTCCAAGATAAGCCTGTCTAGCTTCAAGTATGACGGGCTGATACTGGGC
CGGCAGGCGCTCCATTGCCCAGTCGGCAGCGACATCCTTCGGCGCGATTTTGCCGGTTACTGCGCTGTAC
CAAATGCGGGACAACGTAAGCACTACATTTCGCTCATCGCCAGCCCAGTCGGGCGGCGAGTTCCATAGCG
TTAAGGTTTCATTTAGCGCCTCAAATAGATCCTGTTCAGGAACCGGATCAAAGAGTTCCTCCGCCGCTGG
ACCTACCAAGGCAACGCTATGTTCTCTTGCTTTTGTCAGCAAGATAGCCAGATCAATGTCGATCGTGGCT
GGCTCGAAGATACCTGCAAGAATGTCATTGCGCTGCCATTCTCCAAATTGCAGTTCGCGCTTAGCTGGAT
AACGCCACGGAATGATGTCGTCGTGCACAACAATGGT
Features (pLannotate 1.2.2; 12 found; start..end, strand, type, name):
    271..327     -  CDS            GmR (fragment): gentamycin acetyltransferase; aacC1; confers resistance to gentamycin
    503..526     -  promoter       Pc promoter (fragment): intI1 (promoter lies within the coding sequence); class 1 integron promoter
    716..734     +  promoter       T7 promoter: promoter for bacteriophage T7 RNA polymerase
    752..850     +  protein_bind   attL2: mutant version of attL; recombination site for the Gateway® LR reaction LR Clonase™
    882..1919    -  CDS            rep (fragment): R1AB_SARS2 - Experimental evidence at protein level: Swiss-Prot protein existence level 1. [2'-O-methyltransferase]: Methyltransferase that mediates mRNA cap 2'-O-ribose methylation to the 5'-cap structure of viral mRNAs. N7-methyl guanosine cap is a prerequisite for binding of nsp16. Therefore plays an essential role in viral mRNAs cap methylation which is essential to evade immune system. From Severe acute respiratory syndrome coronavirus 2 (2019-nCoV) (SARS-CoV-2).
   1952..2048    -  protein_bind   attL1: mutant version of attL; recombination site for the Gateway® LR reaction LR Clonase™
   2064..2100    +  CDS            lacZα (fragment): LacZα fragment of β-galactosidase; lacZ fragment
   2147..2190    -  terminator     rrnB T1 terminator: Escherichia coli rrnB; transcription terminator T1 from the E. coli rrnB gene
   2322..2349    +  terminator     rrnB T2 terminator: transcription terminator T2 from the E. coli rrnB gene
   2404..2496    -  CDS            lacI (fragment): lac repressor; lacI; The lac repressor binds to the lac operator to inhibit transcription in E. coli. This inhibition can be relieved by adding lactose or isopropyl-β-D-thiogalactopyranoside (IPTG).
   2679..3267    -  rep_origin     ori: high-copy-number ColE1/pMB1/pBR322/pUC origin of replication
   3360..264     -  CDS            SmR (across the origin): aminoglycoside adenylyltransferase (Murphy, 1985); aadA; confers resistance to spectinomycin and streptomycin
