>Addgene plasmid #168875 | pEntry_SARS-CoV-2-nsp15 | analyzer sequence | sequence record 327313
CTACCAGCGGTGGTTTGTTTGCCGGATCAAGAGCTACCAACTCTTTTTCCGAAGGTAACTGGCTTCAGCA
GAGCGCAGATACCAAATACTGTCCTTCTAGTGTAGCCGTAGTTAGGCCACCACTTCAAGAACTCTGTAGC
ACCGCCTACATACCTCGCTCTGCTAATCCTGTTACCAGTGGCTGCTGCCAGTGGCGATAAGTCGTGTCTT
ACCGGGTTGGACTCAAGACGATAGTTACCGGATAAGGCGCAGCGGTCGGGCTGAACGGGGGGTTCGTGCA
CACAGCCCAGCTTGGAGCGAACGACCTACACCGAACTGAGATACCTACAGCGTGAGCATTGAGAAAGCGC
CACGCTTCCCGAAGGGAGAAAGGCGGACAGGTATCCGGTAAGCGGCAGGGTCGGAACAGGAGAGCGCACG
AGGGAGCTTCCAGGGGGAAACGCCTGGTATCTTTATAGTCCTGTCGGGTTTCGCCACCTCTGACTTGAGC
GTCGATTTTTGTGATGCTCGTCAGGGGGGCGGAGCCTATGGAAAAACGCCAGCAACGCGGCCTTTTTACG
GTTCCTGGCCTTTTGCTGGCCTTTTGCTCACATGTTCTTTCCTGCGTTATCCCCTGATTCTGTGGATAAC
CGTATTACCGCCTTTGAGTGAGCTGATACCGCTCGCCGCAGCCGAACGACCGAGCGCAGCGAGTCAGTGA
GCGAGGAAGCGGAAGAGCGCCCAATACGCAAACCGCCTCTCCCCGCGCGTTGGCCGATTCATTAATGCAG
CTGGCACGACAGGTTTCCCGACTGGAAAGCGGGCAGTGAGCGCAACGCAATTAATACGCGTACCGCTAGC
CAGGAAGAGTTTGTAGAAACGCAAAAAGGCCATCCGTCAGGATGGCCTTCTGCTTAGTTTGATGCCTGGC
AGTTTATGGCGGGCGTCCTGCCCGCCACCCTCCGGGCCGTTGCTTCACAACGTTCAAATCCGCTCCCGGC
GGATTTGTCCTACTCAGGAGAGCGTTCACCGACAAACAACAGATAAAACGAAAGGCCCAGTCTTCCGACT
GAGCCTTTCGTTTTATTTGATGCCTGGCAGTTCCCTACTCTCGCGTTAACGCTAGCATGGATGTTTTCCC
AGTCACGACGTTGTAAAACGACGGCCAGTCTTAAGCTCGGGCCCCAAATAATGATTTTATTTTGACTGAT
AGTGACCTGTTCGTTGCAACAAATTGATGAGCAATGCTTTTTTATAATGCCAACTTTGTACAAAAAAGCA
GAAGGGCCGTCAAGGCCAGGATCCATGGGATCCAGTTTAGAAAATGTGGCTTTTAATGTTGTAAATAAGG
GACACTTTGATGGACAACAGGGTGAAGTACCAGTTTCTATCATTAATAACACTGTTTACACAAAAGTTGA
TGGTGTTGATGTAGAATTGTTTGAAAATAAAACAACATTACCTGTTAATGTAGCATTTGAGCTTTGGGCT
AAGCGCAACATTAAACCAGTACCAGAGGTGAAAATACTCAATAATTTGGGTGTGGACATTGCTGCTAATA
CTGTGATCTGGGACTACAAAAGAGATGCTCCAGCACATATATCTACTATTGGTGTTTGTTCTATGACTGA
CATAGCCAAGAAACCAACTGAAACGATTTGTGCACCACTCACTGTCTTTTTTGATGGTAGAGTTGATGGT
CAAGTAGACTTATTTAGAAATGCCCGTAATGGTGTTCTTATTACAGAAGGTAGTGTTAAAGGTTTACAAC
CATCTGTAGGTCCCAAACAAGCTAGTCTTAATGGAGTCACATTAATTGGAGAAGCCGTAAAAACACAGTT
CAATTATTATAAGAAAGTTGATGGTGTTGTCCAACAATTACCTGAAACTTACTTTACTCAGAGTAGAAAT
TTACAAGAATTTAAACCCAGGAGTCAAATGGAAATTGATTTCTTAGAATTAGCTATGGATGAATTCATTG
AACGGTATAAATTAGAAGGCTATGCCTTCGAACATATCGTTTATGGAGATTTTAGTCATAGTCAGTTAGG
TGGTTTACATCTACTGATTGGACTAGCTAAACGTTTTAAGGAATCACCTTTTGAATTAGAAGATTTTATT
CCTATGGACAGTACAGTTAAAAACTATTTCATAACAGATGCGCAAACAGGTTCATCTAAGTGTGTGTGTT
CTGTTATTGATTTATTACTTGATGATTTTGTTGAAATAATAAAATCCCAAGATTTATCTGTAGTTTCTAA
GGTTGTCAAAGTGACTATTGACTATACAGAAATTTCATTTATGCTTTGGTGTAAAGATGGCCATGTAGAA
ACATTTTACCCAAAATTACAACTTAATTAAGACGCGATCGCGGCCTCATGGGCCCAGCTTTCTTGTACAA
AGTTGGCATTATAAAAAATAATTGCTCATCAATTTGTTGCAACGAACAGGTCACTATCAGTCAAAATAAA
ATCATTATTTGCCATCCAGCTGATATCCCCTATAGTGAGTCGTATTACATGGTCATAGCTGTTTCCTGGC
AGCTCTGGCCCGTGTCTCAAAATCTCTGATGTTACATTGCACAAGATAAAAATATATCATCATGCCTCCT
CTAGACCAGCCAGGACAGAAATGCCTCGACTTCGCTGCTGCCCAAGGTTGCCGGGTGACGCACACCGTGG
AAACGGATGAAGGCACGAACCCAGTGGACATAAGCCTGTTCGGTTCGTAAGCTGTAATGCAAGTAGCGTA
TGCGCTCACGCAACTGGTCCAGAACCTTGACCGAACGCAGCGGTGGTAACGGCGCAGTGGCGGTTTTCAT
GGCTTGTTATGACTGTTTTTTTGGGGTACAGTCTATGCCTCGGGCATCCAAGCAGCAAGCGCGTTACGCC
GTGGGTCGATGTTTGATGTTATGGAGCAGCAACGATGTTACGCAGCAGGGCAGTCGCCCTAAAACAAAGT
TAAACATCATGAGGGAAGCGGTGATCGCCGAAGTATCGACTCAACTATCAGAGGTAGTTGGCGTCATCGA
GCGCCATCTCGAACCGACGTTGCTGGCCGTACATTTGTACGGCTCCGCAGTGGATGGCGGCCTGAAGCCA
CACAGTGATATTGATTTGCTGGTTACGGTGACCGTAAGGCTTGATGAAACAACGCGGCGAGCTTTGATCA
ACGACCTTTTGGAAACTTCGGCTTCCCCTGGAGAGAGCGAGATTCTCCGCGCTGTAGAAGTCACCATTGT
TGTGCACGACGACATCATTCCGTGGCGTTATCCAGCTAAGCGCGAACTGCAATTTGGAGAATGGCAGCGC
AATGACATTCTTGCAGGTATCTTCGAGCCAGCCACGATCGACATTGATCTGGCTATCTTGCTGACAAAAG
CAAGAGAACATAGCGTTGCCTTGGTAGGTCCAGCGGCGGAGGAACTCTTTGATCCGGTTCCTGAACAGGA
TCTATTTGAGGCGCTAAATGAAACCTTAACGCTATGGAACTCGCCGCCCGACTGGGCTGGCGATGAGCGA
AATGTAGTGCTTACGTTGTCCCGCATTTGGTACAGCGCAGTAACCGGCAAAATCGCGCCGAAGGATGTCG
CTGCCGACTGGGCAATGGAGCGCCTGCCGGCCCAGTATCAGCCCGTCATACTTGAAGCTAGACAGGCTTA
TCTTGGACAAGAAGAAGATCGCTTGGCCTCGCGCGCAGATCAGTTGGAAGAATTTGTCCACTACGTGAAA
GGCGAGATCACCAAGGTAGTCGGCAAATAACCCTCGAGCCACCCATGACCAAAATCCCTTAACGTGAGTT
ACGCGTCGTTCCACTGAGCGTCAGACCCCGTAGAAAAGATCAAAGGATCTTCTTGAGATCCTTTTTTTCT
GCGCGTAATCTGCTGCTTGCAAACAAAAAAACCACCG
Features (pLannotate 1.2.2; 12 found; start..end, strand, type, name):
    717..809     +  CDS            lacI (fragment): lac repressor; lacI; The lac repressor binds to the lac operator to inhibit transcription in E. coli. This inhibition can be relieved by adding lactose or isopropyl-β-D-thiogalactopyranoside (IPTG).
    864..891     -  terminator     rrnB T2 terminator: transcription terminator T2 from the E. coli rrnB gene
   1023..1066    +  terminator     rrnB T1 terminator: Escherichia coli rrnB; transcription terminator T1 from the E. coli rrnB gene
   1113..1149    -  CDS            lacZα (fragment): LacZα fragment of β-galactosidase; lacZ fragment
   1165..1261    +  protein_bind   attL1: mutant version of attL; recombination site for the Gateway® LR reaction LR Clonase™
   1294..2331    +  CDS            rep (fragment): R1AB_SARS2 - Experimental evidence at protein level: Swiss-Prot protein existence level 1. [2'-O-methyltransferase]: Methyltransferase that mediates mRNA cap 2'-O-ribose methylation to the 5'-cap structure of viral mRNAs. N7-methyl guanosine cap is a prerequisite for binding of nsp16. Therefore plays an essential role in viral mRNAs cap methylation which is essential to evade immune system. From Severe acute respiratory syndrome coronavirus 2 (2019-nCoV) (SARS-CoV-2).
   2363..2461    -  protein_bind   attL2: mutant version of attL; recombination site for the Gateway® LR reaction LR Clonase™
   2479..2497    -  promoter       T7 promoter: promoter for bacteriophage T7 RNA polymerase
   2687..2710    +  promoter       Pc promoter (fragment): intI1 (promoter lies within the coding sequence); class 1 integron promoter
   2886..2942    +  CDS            GmR (fragment): gentamycin acetyltransferase; aacC1; confers resistance to gentamycin
   2949..3740    +  CDS            SmR: aminoglycoside adenylyltransferase (Murphy, 1985); aadA; confers resistance to spectinomycin and streptomycin
   3833..534     +  rep_origin     ori (across the origin): high-copy-number ColE1/pMB1/pBR322/pUC origin of replication
