[The description below was written by a language model from this plasmid's Addgene catalogue record and pLannotate feature annotations shown in this document.]
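Description:
pEntry_SARS-CoV-2-nsp15 is a Gateway-compatible Entry clone built on the pENTR223.1 backbone (SfiI-adapted version) and carrying the coding sequence for SARS-CoV-2 non-structural protein 15, one of the mature products of the viral ORF1ab polyprotein. It is a small bacterial plasmid of about 3.9 kb, maintained at high copy in E. coli through a ColE1/pUC-type origin and selected with spectinomycin via the aadA (SmR) aminoglycoside adenylyltransferase gene. Short remnants of a gentamicin resistance gene, a class 1 integron Pc promoter, lacI and lacZα are also annotated; these are backbone fragments rather than functional units.

The 1,038 bp insert, derived from synthesized DNA, was cloned between two SfiI sites and sits between attL1 and attL2, so an LR Clonase reaction can transfer it directionally into any attR-containing Destination vector for expression, tagging or interaction assays. The automated annotation matches the insert to the SARS-CoV-2 replicase polyprotein, but its accompanying text describes the 2'-O-methyltransferase activity of a different cleavage product of that polyprotein, not nsp15. According to the depositor's notes, the 5′ linker supplies a start codon flanked by BamHI sites, while the 3′ linker provides a stop codon embedded in a PacI site followed by AsiSI; as nsp15 is normally released by proteolysis, it lacks its own start and stop signals. rrnB T1 and T2 terminators lie outside attL1 to insulate the cassette from upstream transcription. A T7 promoter lies beyond attL2 and points toward the antisense strand of the insert, and no promoter for expressing the ORF is annotated. The two feature tables describe the same 3,887 nt sequence in opposite orientations. The plasmid belongs to a collection of human coronavirus ORF Entry clones.
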