Addgene plasmid #168875: pEntry_SARS-CoV-2-nsp15
Purpose: Gateway-compatible Entry vector
Depositing lab: Pascal Falter-Braun. Depositing organization: Helmholtz Munich. Publication: A resource of human coronavirus protein-coding sequences in a flexible, multipurpose Gateway Entry clone collection. Weller B, Lin CW, Pogoutse O, Sauer M, Marin-de la Rosa N, Strobel A, Young V, Knapp JJ, Rayhan A, Falter C, Kim DK, Roth FP, Falter-Braun P. G3 (Bethesda). 2023 Jul 5;13(7):jkad105. doi: 10.1093/g3journal/jkad105. PubMed 37267226.
Backbone
  Vector backbone: pENTR223.1*SfiI
  Backbone size w/o insert (bp): 2800
  Vector type: Gateway-compatible Entry vector
Growth in bacteria
  Bacterial resistance: Spectinomycin, 50 μg/mL
  Growth temperature: 37°C
  Growth strain: DH5alpha
  Copy number: High Copy
Gene/Insert
  Gene/Insert name: SARS-CoV-2-nsp15 (alt name: nsp15)
  Species: Other
  Insert size (bp): 1038
  Entrez Gene: ORF1ab (a.k.a. GU280_gp01)
  Cloning method: Restriction Enzyme; 5′ cloning site SfiI (unknown if destroyed); 3′ cloning site SfiI (unknown if destroyed)
  Sequencing primers: 5′ M13 uni (-21); 3′ M13 rev (-29)
Resource information
  A portion of this plasmid was derived from a plasmid made by: Synthesized by Twist Bioscience
Terms and licenses: Academic/Nonprofit Terms; Industry Terms: Not Available to Industry
Depositor comments: 5'-linker: SfiI-BamHI-ATG-BamHI (GGCCGTCAaggccaggatccatgggatcc), 3'-linker: PacI-TAA-AsiSI-SfiI (cttaatTAAgacgcgatcgcggcctcatGGGCC).
How to cite: pEntry_SARS-CoV-2-nsp15 was a gift from Pascal Falter-Braun (Addgene plasmid # 168875 ; http://n2t.net/addgene:168875 ; RRID:Addgene_168875)
