>Addgene plasmid #168875 | pEntry_SARS-CoV-2-nsp15 | depositor partial sequence | sequence record 327314 | gene-specific Insert sequence
AGTTTAGAAAATGTGGCTTTTAATGTTGTAAATAAGGGACACTTTGATGGACAACAGGGTGAAGTACCAG
TTTCTATCATTAATAACACTGTTTACACAAAAGTTGATGGTGTTGATGTAGAATTGTTTGAAAATAAAAC
AACATTACCTGTTAATGTAGCATTTGAGCTTTGGGCTAAGCGCAACATTAAACCAGTACCAGAGGTGAAA
ATACTCAATAATTTGGGTGTGGACATTGCTGCTAATACTGTGATCTGGGACTACAAAAGAGATGCTCCAG
CACATATATCTACTATTGGTGTTTGTTCTATGACTGACATAGCCAAGAAACCAACTGAAACGATTTGTGC
ACCACTCACTGTCTTTTTTGATGGTAGAGTTGATGGTCAAGTAGACTTATTTAGAAATGCCCGTAATGGT
GTTCTTATTACAGAAGGTAGTGTTAAAGGTTTACAACCATCTGTAGGTCCCAAACAAGCTAGTCTTAATG
GAGTCACATTAATTGGAGAAGCCGTAAAAACACAGTTCAATTATTATAAGAAAGTTGATGGTGTTGTCCA
ACAATTACCTGAAACTTACTTTACTCAGAGTAGAAATTTACAAGAATTTAAACCCAGGAGTCAAATGGAA
ATTGATTTCTTAGAATTAGCTATGGATGAATTCATTGAACGGTATAAATTAGAAGGCTATGCCTTCGAAC
ATATCGTTTATGGAGATTTTAGTCATAGTCAGTTAGGTGGTTTACATCTACTGATTGGACTAGCTAAACG
TTTTAAGGAATCACCTTTTGAATTAGAAGATTTTATTCCTATGGACAGTACAGTTAAAAACTATTTCATA
ACAGATGCGCAAACAGGTTCATCTAAGTGTGTGTGTTCTGTTATTGATTTATTACTTGATGATTTTGTTG
AAATAATAAAATCCCAAGATTTATCTGTAGTTTCTAAGGTTGTCAAAGTGACTATTGACTATACAGAAAT
TTCATTTATGCTTTGGTGTAAAGATGGCCATGTAGAAACATTTTACCCAAAATTACAA
